Addgene plasmid #216441: pPOM016_P2_pRPL2501
Purpose: Constitutive promoter for gene expression in S. pombe. Part type 2 following the YeastToolkit MoClo grammar.
Depositing lab: Tomáš Pluskal. Depositing organization: Institute of Organic Chemistry and Biochemistry, Academy of Sciences of the Czech Republic. Publication: POMBOX: A Fission Yeast Cloning Toolkit for Molecular and Synthetic Biology. Hebra T, Smrckova H, Elkatmis B, Prevorovsky M, Pluskal T. ACS Synth Biol. 2023 Nov 22. doi: 10.1021/acssynbio.3c00529. PubMed 37991801.
Backbone
  Vector backbone: pYTK001
  Vector type: Yeast Expression, Synthetic Biology
Growth in bacteria
  Bacterial resistance: Chloramphenicol, 25 μg/mL
  Growth temperature: 37°C
  Growth strain: DH5alpha
  Copy number: High Copy
Gene/Insert
  Gene/Insert name: Promoter rpl2501
  Species: S. pombe (fission yeast)
  Insert size (bp): 1038
  Mutation: Removal of any BsaI // BsmBI restriction site
  Cloning method: Golden Gate
Terms and licenses: Academic/Nonprofit Terms; Industry Terms: Not Available to Industry
How to cite: pPOM016_P2_pRPL2501 was a gift from Tomáš Pluskal (Addgene plasmid # 216441 ; http://n2t.net/addgene:216441 ; RRID:Addgene_216441)
