[The description below was written by a language model from this plasmid's Addgene catalogue record and pLannotate feature annotations shown in this document.]
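Description:
pPOM016_P2_pRPL2501 is a Golden Gate part plasmid from the POMBOX fission yeast cloning toolkit. It carries the promoter of the Schizosaccharomyces pombe rpl2501 gene as a "type 2" (promoter) part in the YeastToolkit MoClo grammar. It is built on the pYTK001 part-entry backbone and totals about 2.7 kb. The backbone is purely bacterial: a high-copy ColE1/pUC-type origin supports replication in E. coli, and a chloramphenicol acetyltransferase (cat) gene, driven by its own promoter and followed by a lambda t0 terminator, provides chloramphenicol selection. No yeast origin or yeast selectable marker is annotated. This fits its role as a storage and donor plasmid rather than a vector that would itself be maintained in yeast.

The insert is a 1,038 bp S. pombe genomic fragment described as a constitutive promoter. Any internal BsaI and BsmBI recognition sites have been removed so that the part survives the Type IIS digestions used in hierarchical assembly. The automated annotation does not label the promoter itself. Its only hit in the insert region is a short reverse-strand fragment matching the S. pombe cys2 coding sequence, which may be neighbouring genomic sequence captured along with the upstream region, although the record does not say so. In use, the promoter would be released with type 2 overhangs and ligated in a one-pot reaction with a coding sequence, a terminator and other compatible parts. The result is a transcription unit giving constitutive gene expression in fission yeast for molecular and synthetic biology work.
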