Features (pLannotate 1.2.2; 5 found; start..end, strand, type, name):
     11..45      -  terminator     lambda t0 terminator: minimal transcription terminator from phage lambda (Scholtissek and Grosse, 1987)
    119..775     -  CDS            cat: CAT_ECOLX - Experimental evidence at protein level: Swiss-Prot protein existence level 1. This enzyme is an effector of chloramphenicol resistance in bacteria. From Escherichia coli. This protein is used as a marker in many commonly used cloning vectors, such as pACYC184.
    776..873     -  promoter       cat promoter: promoter of the E. coli cat gene encoding chloramphenicol acetyltransferase
    957..1545    +  rep_origin     ori: high-copy-number ColE1/pMB1/pBR322/pUC origin of replication
   1651..1767    -  CDS            cys2 (fragment): SST_SCHPO - Experimental evidence at protein level: Swiss-Prot protein existence level 1. Transfers a succinyl group from succinyl-CoA to L-serine, forming succinyl-L-serine. Has also weak serine acetyl transferase activity and homoserine succinyl transferase activity. From Schizosaccharomyces pombe (strain 972 / ATCC 24843) (Fission yeast).
>Addgene plasmid #216441 | pPOM016_P2_pRPL2501 | addgene full sequence | sequence record 427386 | Addgene NGS Result
GACCAGACCAATAAAAAACGCCCGGCGGCAACCGAGCGTTCTGAACAAATCCAGATGGAGTTCTGAGGTC
ATTACTGGATCTATCAACAGGAGTCCAAGCGAGCTCGATATCAAATTACGCCCCGCCCTGCCACTCATCG
CAGTACTGTTGTAATTCATTAAGCATTCTGCCGACATGGAAGCCATCACAAACGGCATGATGAACCTGAA
TCGCCAGCGGCATCAGCACCTTGTCGCCTTGCGTATAATATTTGCCCATGGTGAAAACGGGGGCGAAGAA
GTTGTCCATATTGGCCACGTTTAAATCAAAACTGGTGAAACTCACCCAGGGATTGGCTGAAACGAAAAAC
ATATTCTCAATAAACCCTTTAGGGAAATAGGCCAGGTTTTCACCGTAACACGCCACATCTTGCGAATATA
TGTGTAGAAACTGCCGGAAATCGTCGTGGTATTCACTCCAGAGCGATGAAAACGTTTCAGTTTGCTCATG
GAAAACGGTGTAACAAGGGTGAACACTATCCCATATCACCAGCTCACCGTCTTTCATTGCCATACGAAAT
TCCGGATGAGCATTCATCAGGCGGGCAAGAATGTGAATAAAGGCCGGATAAAACTTGTGCTTATTTTTCT
TTACGGTCTTTAAAAAGGCCGTAATATCCAGCTGAACGGTCTGGTTATAGGTACATTGAGCAACTGACTG
AAATGCCTCAAAATGTTCTTTACGATGCCATTGGGATATATCAACGGTGGTATATCCAGTGATTTTTTTC
TCCATTTTAGCTTCCTTAGCTCCTGAAAATCTCGATAACTCAAAAAATACGCCCGGTAGTGATCTTATTT
CATTATGGTGAAAGTTGGAACCTCTTACGTGCCCGATCAATCATGACCAAAATCCCTTAACGTGAGTTTT
CGTTCCACTGAGCGTCAGACCCCGTAGAAAAGATCAAAGGATCTTCTTGAGATCCTTTTTTTCTGCGCGT
AATCTGCTGCTTGCAAACAAAAAAACCACCGCTACCAGCGGTGGTTTGTTTGCCGGATCAAGAGCTACCA
ACTCTTTTTCCGAAGGTAACTGGCTTCAGCAGAGCGCAGATACCAAATACTGTTCTTCTAGTGTAGCCGT
AGTTAGGCCACCACTTCAAGAACTCTGTAGCACCGCCTACATACCTCGCTCTGCTAATCCTGTTACCAGT
GGCTGCTGCCAGTGGCGATAAGTCGTGTCTTACCGGGTTGGACTCAAGACGATAGTTACCGGATAAGGCG
CAGCGGTCGGGCTGAACGGGGGGTTCGTGCACACAGCCCAGCTTGGAGCGAACGACCTACACCGAACTGA
GATACCTACAGCGTGAGCTATGAGAAAGCGCCACGCTTCCCGAAGGGAGAAAGGCGGACAGGTATCCGGT
AAGCGGCAGGGTCGGAACAGGAGAGCGCACGAGGGAGCTTCCAGGGGGAAACGCCTGGTATCTTTATAGT
CCTGTCGGGTTTCGCCACCTCTGACTTGAGCGTCGATTTTTGTGATGCTCGTCAGGGGGGCGGAGCCTAT
GGAAAAACGCCAGCAACGCGGCCTTTTTACGGTTCCTGGCCTTTTGCTGGCCTTTTGCTCACATGTTCTT
TCCTGCGTTATCCCCTGATTCTGTGGATAACCGTAGTCGGTCTCAAACGCTCCTGTGCTTGATCTACGCA
AGGAAATGACAATTGTGGGTTCGAACTTTGAAAGCGACGAAACACTTGCCAAGATAGTTGTAAACGCTTA
CTGGAAGCTCTCAACATCCTTGTGAAAAATTTTAAGGTGTAAATTACGCTACTGCGAGTATGAAGGAAAA
CTGCCAAACCCTCGTATATAAATTTATAGCACAATTACCAAATCAGTCATACCGATGTCGCAATTTTCCT
ATACCGTTTTTCCATCATTAGGAATATGTGGGGGGAGGATTAGTAAAGTTGTTACCCCCTTAATTTCTTA
AATAATTTAAACCGCCGGAGTTGGCAGATTTCGTAAACTCGGATTTACATTTCATATTAGTGTGTAAGCG
TGGTATTCTTAAACGCTACATTTAAAAGTGCACATTTTTCGATGTTTGTATCAATTCCTACATTTGAGTT
GGTTTGCTTTGGATGGCCAGGCGCTTAACTTGGCAATGTTTTAAAAAAGGTAACATCTGATTTTTTTTTT
ATAAAAAAAAAAAAAGGAAAAAATAACCAGATAAGGATATACAAAAAGTTCTGTATTAATGTTTAACGTA
TTTTACTGTATTGGAAATAGGCTTGATTTGTCATGAAAACGCAAATGTTTGAGTTAAGATGATAAAAGAC
GCGAGTGAAAAAAAATAATATATATCATTTTCCGTTTTTATAAAGGTTCCTTTTCTGTTTTAAGTAAAAA
TTATGGAGAATTGACAGCGTATTGTTGTGCGTTGCTAATAGAAAGTGGAGAAAGCATAAGTTGGCACGCG
TCGATATAAACATGCGTGGATTAACGAGAAACGCTATACGTTCAGCAAAGTACGTTGTACAACGGTAAAT
TGTATAAGCTATTGTCAAAACGCGTTTTATAAACTACTATTAGAGGACACGCCTGACTGCACTTTTTATA
GTAGGGTAGGGCTGGACTGCTTTTTTGAATTCCAGGACATGAAACTTTTCCGAATGATCTGTCACGAGCA
ACAACCAACTCTTAATTGACAGGACATCAGATCTATGTGA
